>Addgene plasmid #214846 | AiP13755: pAAV-AiE0743m_3xC2-minBG-ChR2(H134R)-EYFP-WPRE3-BGHpA (Alias: CN3755) | addgene full sequence | sequence record 424977 | Addgene NGS Result
CCTGCAGGCAGCTGCGCGCTCGCTCGCTCACTGAGGCCGCCCGGGCGTCGGGCGACCTTTGGTCGCCCGG
CCTCAGTGAGCGAGCGAGCGCGCAGAGAGGGAGTGGCCAACTCCATCACTAGGGGTTCCTGCGGCCGCAC
GCGTAGCAGCAGCTAGTAGTACATACAAAGAAATAGAAAACATGAAGACCAGGGGAGTTTAATTATATGG
TTGCAAAAATGGTTCAACATTGCAAAGTTGTTAATACTCAGTGGATGGGGAGGGAGCTGTGCAATTATCT
CCACAGGTACAGAAAAGGCACTTAGTAAAATGTAGCCAACTCTTTGGCTTCTAAAAAAGGAGAAAATGGT
TTACAAAAACAAGCCTCCCTGGATGCTTCCTTAATTTGTTCTTAGCAGCAGCTAGTAGTACATACAAAGA
AATAGAAAACATGAAGACCAGGGGAGTTTAATTATATGGTTGCAAAAATGGTTCAACATTGCAAAGTTGT
TAATACTCAGTGGATGGGGAGGGAGCTGTGCAATTATCTCCACAGGTACAGAAAAGGCACTTAGTAAAAT
GTAGCCAACTCTTTGGCTTCTAAAAAAGGAGAAAATGGTTTACAAAAACAAGCCTCCCTGGATGCTTCCT
TAATTTGTTCTTAGCAGCAGCTAGTAGTACATACAAAGAAATAGAAAACATGAAGACCAGGGGAGTTTAA
TTATATGGTTGCAAAAATGGTTCAACATTGCAAAGTTGTTAATACTCAGTGGATGGGGAGGGAGCTGTGC
AATTATCTCCACAGGTACAGAAAAGGCACTTAGTAAAATGTAGCCAACTCTTTGGCTTCTAAAAAAGGAG
AAAATGGTTTACAAAAACAAGCCTCCCTGGATGCTTCCTTAATTTGTTCTTGAGCTCGGGCTGGGCATAA
AAGTCAGGGCAGAGCCATCTATTGCTTACATTTGCTTCTGGGATCCAGATCTTTCGAAGCTAGCCACCAT
GGACTATGGCGGCGCTTTGTCTGCCGTCGGACGCGAACTTTTGTTCGTTACTAATCCTGTGGTGGTGAAC
GGGTCCGTCCTGGTCCCTGAGGATCAATGTTACTGTGCCGGATGGATTGAATCTCGCGGCACGAACGGCG
CTCAGACCGCGTCAAATGTCCTGCAGTGGCTTGCAGCAGGATTCAGCATTTTGCTGCTGATGTTCTATGC
CTACCAAACCTGGAAATCTACATGCGGCTGGGAGGAGATCTATGTGTGCGCCATTGAAATGGTTAAGGTG
ATTCTCGAGTTCTTTTTTGAGTTTAAGAATCCCTCTATGCTCTACCTTGCCACAGGACACCGGGTGCAGT
GGCTGCGCTATGCAGAGTGGCTGCTCACTTGTCCTGTCATCCTTATCCGCCTGAGCAACCTCACCGGCCT
GAGCAACGACTACAGCAGGAGAACCATGGGACTCCTTGTCTCAGACATCGGGACTATCGTGTGGGGGGCT
ACCAGCGCCATGGCAACCGGCTATGTTAAAGTCATCTTCTTTTGTCTTGGATTGTGCTATGGCGCGAACA
CATTTTTTCACGCCGCCAAAGCATATATCGAGGGTTATCATACTGTGCCAAAGGGTCGGTGCCGCCAGGT
CGTGACCGGCATGGCATGGCTGTTTTTCGTGAGCTGGGGTATGTTCCCAATTCTCTTCATTTTGGGGCCC
GAAGGTTTTGGCGTCCTGAGCGTCTATGGCTCCACCGTAGGTCACACGATTATTGATCTGATGAGTAAAA
ATTGTTGGGGGTTGTTGGGACACTACCTGCGCGTCCTGATCCACGAGCACATATTGATTCACGGAGATAT
CCGCAAAACCACCAAACTGAACATCGGCGGAACGGAGATCGAGGTCGAGACTCTCGTCGAAGACGAAGCC
GAGGCCGGAGCCGTGCCAGCGGCCGCCACCATGGTGAGCAAGGGCGAGGAGCTGTTCACCGGGGTGGTGC
CCATCCTGGTCGAGCTGGACGGCGACGTAAACGGCCACAAGTTCAGCGTGTCCGGCGAGGGCGAGGGCGA
TGCCACCTACGGCAAGCTGACCCTGAAGTTCATCTGCACCACCGGCAAGCTGCCCGTGCCCTGGCCCACC
CTCGTGACCACCTTCGGCTACGGCCTGCAGTGCTTCGCCCGCTACCCCGACCACATGAAGCAGCACGACT
TCTTCAAGTCCGCCATGCCCGAAGGCTACGTCCAGGAGCGCACCATCTTCTTCAAGGACGACGGCAACTA
CAAGACCCGCGCCGAGGTGAAGTTCGAGGGCGACACCCTGGTGAACCGCATCGAGCTGAAGGGCATCGAC
TTCAAGGAGGACGGCAACATCCTGGGGCACAAGCTGGAGTACAACTACAACAGCCACAACGTCTATATCA
TGGCCGACAAGCAGAAGAACGGCATCAAGGTGAACTTCAAGATCCGCCACAACATCGAGGACGGCAGCGT
GCAGCTCGCCGACCACTACCAGCAGAACACCCCCATCGGCGACGGCCCCGTGCTGCTGCCCGACAACCAC
TACCTGAGCTACCAGTCCGCCCTGAGCAAAGACCCCAACGAGAAGCGCGATCACATGGTCCTGCTGGAGT
TCGTGACCGCCGCCGGGATCACTCTCGGCATGGACGAGCTGTACAAGTAATAGGGCGCGCCGCGGCCGCG
AATTCGATATCATAATCAACCTCTGGATTACAAAATTTGTGAAAGATTGACTGGTATTCTTAACTATGTT
GCTCCTTTTACGCTATGTGGATACGCTGCTTTAATGCCTTTGTATCATGCTATTGCTTCCCGTATGGCTT
TCATTTTCTCCTCCTTGTATAAATCCTGGTTAGTTCTTGCCACGGCGGAACTCATCGCCGCCTGCCTTGC
CCGCTGCTGGACAGGGGCTCGGCTGTTGGGCACTGACAATTCCGTGGCTCGAGAGATCTTCGACTGTGCC
TTCTAGTTGCCAGCCATCTGTTGTTTGCCCCTCCCCCGTGCCTTCCTTGACCCTGGAAGGTGCCACTCCC
ACTGTCCTTTCCTAATAAAATGAGGAAATTGCATCGCATTGTCTGAGTAGGTGTCATTCTATTCTGGGGG
GTGGGGTGGGGCAGGACAGCAAGGGGGAGGATTGGGAAGACAATAGCAGGCATGAGATCTCACGTGCGGA
CCGAGCGGCCGCAGGAACCCCTAGTGATGGAGTTGGCCACTCCCTCTCTGCGCGCTCGCTCGCTCACTGA
GGCCGGGCGACCAAAGGTCGCCCGACGCCCGGGCTTTGCCCGGGCGGCCTCAGTGAGCGAGCGAGCGCGC
AGCTGCCTGCAGGGGCGCCTGATGCGGTATTTTCTCCTTACGCATCTGTGCGGTATTTCACACCGCATA
[95 nt withheld, positions 3360-3454]
T
[46 nt withheld, positions 3456-3501]
C
[141 nt withheld, positions 3503-3643]
CCTTTGACGTTGGAGTCCACGTTCTTT
[37 nt withheld, positions 3671-3707]
ACTCTATCTCGGGCTATTCTTTTGATTTATAAGGGATTTTGCCGATTTCGGTCTATTGGTTAAAAAATGA
GCTGATTTAACAAAAATTTAACGCGAATTTTAACAAAATATTAACGTTTACAATTTTATGGTGCACTCTC
AGTACAATCTGCTCTGATGCCGCATAGTTAAGCCAGCCCCGACACCCGCCAACACCCGCTGACGCGCCCT
GACGGGCTTGTCTGCTCCCGGCATCCGCTTACAGACAAGCTGTGACCGTCTCCGGGAGCTGCATGTGTCA
GAGGTTTTCACCGTCATCACCGAAACGCGCGAGACGAAAGGGCCTCGTGATACGCCTATTTTTATAGGTT
AATGTCATGATAATAATGGTTTCTTAGACGTCAGGTGGCACTTTTCGGGGAAATGTGCGCGGAACCCCTA
TTTGTTTATTTTTCTAAATACATTCAAATATGTATCCGCTCATGAGACAATAACCCTGATAAATGCTTCA
ATAATATTGAAAAAGGAAGAGTATGAGTATTCAACATTTCCGTGTCGCCCTTATTCCCTTTTTTGCGGCA
TTTTGCCTTCCTGTTTTTGCTCACCCAGAAACGCTGGTGAAAGTAAAAGATGCTGAAGATCAGTTGGGTG
CACGAGTGGGTTACATCGAACTGGATCTCAACAGCGGTAAGATCCTTGAGAGTTTTCGCCCCGAAGAACG
TTTTCCAATGATGAGCACTTTTAAAGTTCTGCTATGTGGCGCGGTATTATCCCGTATTGACGCCGGGCAA
GAGCAACTCGGTCGCCGCATACACTATTCTCAGAATGACTTGGTTGAGTACTCACCAGTCACAGAAAAGC
ATCTTACGGATGGCATGACAGTAAGAGAATTATGCAGTGCTGCCATAACCATGAGTGATAACACTGCGGC
CAACTTACTTCTGACAACGATCGGAGGACCGAAGGAGCTAACCGCTTTTTTGCACAACATGGGGGATCAT
GTAACTCGCCTTGATCGTTGGGAACCGGAGCTGAATGAAGCCATACCAAACGACGAGCGTGACACCACGA
TGCCTGTAGCAATGGCAACAACGTTGCGCAAACTATTAACTGGCGAACTACTTACTCTAGCTTCCCGGCA
ACAATTAATAGACTGGATGGAGGCGGATAAAGTTGCAGGACCACTTCTGCGCTCGGCCCTTCCGGCTGGC
TGGTTTATTGCTGATAAATCTGGAGCCGGTGAGCGTGGGTCTCGCGGTATCATTGCAGCACTGGGGCCAG
ATGGTAAGCCCTCCCGTATCGTAGTTATCTACACGACGGGGAGTCAGGCAACTATGGATGAACGAAATAG
ACAGATCGCTGAGATAGGTGCCTCACTGATTAAGCATTGGTAACTGTCAGACCAAGTTTACTCATATATA
CTTTAGATTGATTTAAAACTTCATTTTTAATTTAAAAGGATCTAGGTGAAGATCCTTTTTGATAATCTCA
TGACCAAAATCCCTTAACGTGAGTTTTCGTTCCACTGAGCGTCAGACCCCGTAGAAAAGATCAAAGGATC
TTCTTGAGATCCTTTTTTTCTGCGCGTAATCTGCTGCTTGCAAACAAAAAAACCACCGCTACCAGCGGTG
GTTTGTTTGCCGGATCAAGAGCTACCAACTCTTTTTCCGAAGGTAACTGGCTTCAGCAGAGCGCAGATAC
CAAATACTGTTCTTCTAGTGTAGCCGTAGTTAGGCCACCACTTCAAGAACTCTGTAGCACCGCCTACATA
CCTCGCTCTGCTAATCCTGTTACCAGTGGCTGCTGCCAGTGGCGATAAGTCGTGTCTTACCGGGTTGGAC
TCAAGACGATAGTTACCGGATAAGGCGCAGCGGTCGGGCTGAACGGGGGGTTCGTGCACACAGCCCAGCT
TGGAGCGAACGACCTACACCGAACTGAGATACCTACAGCGTGAGCTATGAGAAAGCGCCACGCTTCCCGA
AGGGAGAAAGGCGGACAGGTATCCGGTAAGCGGCAGGGTCGGAACAGGAGAGCGCACGAGGGAGCTTCCA
GGGGGAAACGCCTGGTATCTTTATAGTCCTGTCGGGTTTCGCCACCTCTGACTTGAGCGTCGATTTTTGT
GATGCTCGTCAGGGGGGCGGAGCCTATGGAAAAACGCCAGCAACGCGGCCTTTTTACGGTTCCTGGCCTT
TTGCTGGCCTTTTGCTCACATGT
Features (pLannotate 1.2.2; 15 found; start..end, strand, type, name):
     12..39      +  repeat_region  AAV2 ITR (fragment): inverted terminal repeat of adeno-associated virus serotype 2 inverted
     68..95      +  repeat_region  AAV2 ITR (fragment): inverted terminal repeat of adeno-associated virus serotype 2 inverted
    979..1905    +  CDS            ChR2(H134R): H134R mutant of an N-terminal fragment of channelrhodopsin-2 from the alga Chlamydomonas reinhardtii (Nagel et al., 2005) blue light-activated cation channel
   1921..2640    +  CDS            EYFP: enhanced YFP mammalian codon-optimized
   2674..2831    +  misc_feature   WPRE (fragment): woodchuck hepatitis virus posttranscriptional regulatory element
   2837..2917    +  misc_feature   WPRE (fragment): woodchuck hepatitis virus posttranscriptional regulatory element
   2934..3045    +  polyA_signal   bGH poly(A) signal: bovine growth hormone polyadenylation signal
   3163..3303    +  repeat_region  AAV2 ITR: inverted terminal repeat of adeno-associated virus serotype 2 inverted
   3308..3359    -  misc_feature   bom (fragment): basis of mobility region from pBR322
   3378..3833    +  rep_origin     f1 ori (sequence partly withheld): f1 bacteriophage origin of replication; arrow indicates direction of (+) strand synthesis
   3834..3883    -  misc_feature   bom (fragment): basis of mobility region from pBR322
   3985..4020    -  CDS            rop (fragment): Rop protein, which maintains plasmids at low copy number; rop
   4115..4219    +  promoter       AmpR promoter: bla
   4220..5080    +  CDS            AmpR: β-lactamase; bla; confers resistance to ampicillin, carbenicillin, and related antibiotics
   5251..5839    +  rep_origin     ori: high-copy-number ColE1/pMB1/pBR322/pUC origin of replication
