[The description below was written by a language model from this plasmid's Addgene catalogue record and pLannotate feature annotations shown in this document.]
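Description:
AiP13755: pAAV-AiE0743m_3xC2-minBG-ChR2(H134R)-EYFP-WPRE3-BGHpA (alias CN3755) is a recombinant AAV transfer plasmid of about 5.9 kb, designed to package an enhancer-driven optogenetic cassette into AAV particles for delivery to the brain. The bacterial backbone carries a high-copy ColE1/pUC-type origin, an f1 phage origin, and a β-lactamase gene with its own promoter for ampicillin selection. Short remnants of pBR322 bom and rop sequences are also detected. The expression cassette is flanked by AAV2 inverted terminal repeats, which supply the signals for genome replication and encapsidation. The right ITR is annotated in full, whereas the left one appears only as two short fragments in the sequencing-based annotation. The recorded use of a recombination-deficient host strain fits the known instability of ITR repeats.

The payload is ChR2(H134R), a blue-light-gated cation channel variant from Chlamydomonas reinhardtii, followed closely by EYFP, and the insert name indicates a fusion, so expressing cells can be both photostimulated and seen by fluorescence. Downstream lie two WPRE fragments, consistent with the shortened WPRE3 element that enhances transcript expression while saving packaging space, and a bovine growth hormone polyadenylation signal. The regulatory region upstream of the coding sequence is not annotated in the feature table. From the construct name it consists of AiE0743m_3xC2, apparently a triplicated core of that enhancer, placed before a minimal promoter labelled minBG (presumably beta-globin). The stated purpose is expression of ChR2(H134R)-EYFP in striatal cholinergic neurons, as part of an enhancer AAV toolbox for accessing and perturbing striatal cell types and circuits. The record also mentions a PHP.eB-serotype viral preparation.
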