Addgene plasmid #214846: AiP13755: pAAV-AiE0743m_3xC2-minBG-ChR2(H134R)-EYFP-WPRE3-BGHpA (Alias: CN3755)
Purpose: Expression of ChR2(H134R)-EYFP in striatal cholinergic neurons
Depositing lab: Allen Institute for Brain Science & Jonathan Ting. Depositing organization: Allen Institute. Publication: Enhancer AAV toolbox for accessing and perturbing striatal cell types and circuits. Hunker AC, Wirthlin ME, Gill G, Johansen NJ, Hooper M, Omstead V, Vargas S, Lerma MN, Taskin N, Weed N, Laird WD, Bishaw YM, Bendrick JL, Gore BB, Ben-Simon Y, Opitz-Araya X, Martinez RA, Way SW, Thyagarajan B, Otto S, Sanchez REA, Alexander JR, Amaya A, Amster A, Arbuckle J, Ayala A, Baker PM, Barcelli T, Barta S, Bertagnolli D, Bielstein C, Bishwakarma P, Bowlus J, Boyer G, Brouner K, Casian B, Casper T, Chakka AB, Chakrabarty R, Chong P, Clark M, Colbert K, Daniel S, Dawe T, Departee M, DiValentin P, Donadio NP, Dotson NI, Dwivedi D, Egdorf T, Fliss T, Gary A, Goldy J, Grasso C, Groce EL, Gudsnuk K, Han W, Haradon Z, Hastings S, Helback O, Ho WV, Huang C, Johnson T, Jones DL, Juneau Z, Kenney J, Leibly M, Li S, Liang E, Loeffler H, Lusk NA, Madigan Z, Malloy J, Malone J, McCue R, Melchor J, Mich JK, Moosman S, Morin E, Naidoo R, Newman D, Ngo K, Nguyen K, Oster AL, Ouellette B, Oyama AA, Pena N, Pham T, Phillips E, Pom C, Potekhina L, Ransford S, Ray PL, Reding M, Rette DF, Reynoldson C, Rimorin C, Sigler AR, Rocha DB, Ronellenfitch K, Ruiz A, Sawyer L, Sevigny JP, Shapovalova NV, Shepard N, Shulga L, Soliman S, Staats B, Taormina MJ, Tieu M, Wang Y, Wilkes J, Wood T, Zhou T, Williford A, Dee N, Mollenkopf T, Ng L, Esposito L, Kalmbach BE, Yao S, Ariza J, Collman F, Mufti S, Smith K, Waters J, Ersing I, Patrick M, Zeng H, Lein ES, Kojima Y, Horwitz G, Owen SF, Levi BP, Daigle TL, Tasic B, Bakken TE, Ting JT. Neuron. 2025 May 21;113(10):1507-1524.e17. doi: 10.1016/j.neuron.2025.04.035. PubMed 40403704.
Backbone
  Vector backbone: rAAV
  Vector type: AAV
Growth in bacteria
  Bacterial resistance: Ampicillin, 100 μg/mL
  Growth temperature: 30°C
  Growth strain: NEB Stable
  Copy number: High Copy
Gene/Insert
  Gene/Insert name: ChR2(H134R)-EYFP
  Species: Synthetic
  Cloning method: Restriction Enzyme; 5′ cloning site unknown (unknown if destroyed)
Terms and licenses: Academic/Nonprofit Terms; Industry Terms: Not Available to Industry
Depositor comments: Allen Institute plasmid ALIAS: AiP13755 This work supported by NIH BRAIN Initiative grant UF1MH128339
How to cite: AiP13755: pAAV-AiE0743m_3xC2-minBG-ChR2(H134R)-EYFP-WPRE3-BGHpA (Alias: CN3755) was a gift from Allen Institute for Brain Science & Jonathan Ting (Addgene plasmid # 214846 ; http://n2t.net/addgene:214846 ; RRID:Addgene_214846) For viral preps, please replace (Addgene plasmid # 214846) in the above sentence with: (Addgene viral prep # 214846-PHPeB)
